Addgene plasmid #75945: EPHB3 gRNA (BRDN0001146280)
Purpose: 3rd generation lentiviral gRNA plasmid targeting human EPHB3
Depositing lab: John Doench & David Root. Depositing organization: Broad Institute. Publication: Optimized sgRNA design to maximize activity and minimize off-target effects of CRISPR-Cas9. Doench JG, Fusi N, Sullender M, Hegde M, Vaimberg EW, Donovan KF, Smith I, Tothova Z, Wilen C, Orchard R, Virgin HW, Listgarten J, Root DE. Nat Biotechnol. 2016 Jan 18. doi: 10.1038/nbt.3437. PubMed 26780180.
Backbone
  Vector backbone: lentiGuide-Puro
  Backbone manufacturer: Zhang Lab (Addgene plasmid # 52963)
  Vector type: Mammalian Expression, Lentiviral, CRISPR
  Selectable markers: Puromycin
Growth in bacteria
  Bacterial resistance: Ampicillin, 100 μg/mL
  Growth temperature: 37°C
  Growth strain: DH5alpha
  Copy number: High Copy
Gene/Insert
  Gene/Insert name: EPHB3 (alt names: EPHB3; NM_004443.3)
  gRNA/shRNA sequence: CTGTAGCGGAGCCCACGATG
  Species: H. sapiens (human)
  Entrez Gene: EPHB3 (a.k.a. EK2, ETK2, HEK2, TYRO6)
  Promoter: hU6
  Cloning method: Unknown
  Sequencing primers: 5′ U6-F; 3′ pS2-R
Terms and licenses: Academic/Nonprofit Terms; Industry Terms: Not Available to Industry
Depositor comments: The gRNA was designed to target the following Genbank reference sequence(s): NM_004443.3. Note that this plasmid does NOT contain Cas9. It should be used in conjunction with lentiCas9-Blast (Addgene #52962) or otherwise with cell lines already expressing Cas9. Browse the full kinome gRNA library at http://www.addgene.org/pooled-library/broadgpp-human-kinome/ or visit http://www.broadinstitute.org/rnai/public/ for detailed protocols and information.
How to cite: EPHB3 gRNA (BRDN0001146280) was a gift from John Doench & David Root (Addgene plasmid # 75945 ; http://n2t.net/addgene:75945 ; RRID:Addgene_75945)
