[The description below was written by a language model from this plasmid's Addgene catalogue record and pLannotate feature annotations shown in this document.]
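Description:
EPHB3 gRNA (BRDN0001146280) is a third-generation lentiviral guide RNA plasmid built on the lentiGuide-Puro backbone and designed to direct Streptococcus pyogenes Cas9 to the human EPHB3 gene, which encodes an Eph-family receptor tyrosine kinase. The assembled sequence is 8,323 nt. In bacteria it is maintained through a high-copy ColE1/pUC-type origin and selected with ampicillin via the β-lactamase gene. The backbone also carries an f1 origin, an SV40 origin and leftover lac, T7 and T3 cloning-vector elements.

The viral transfer cassette begins with an RSV promoter fused to a truncated HIV-1 5' LTR, which makes genomic RNA production Tat-independent. This is followed by the Ψ packaging signal with a gag fragment and the Rev response element for nuclear export of the full-length transcript. A human U6 RNA polymerase III promoter then drives the EPHB3-specific spacer joined to the S. pyogenes gRNA scaffold, and a cPPT/CTS element lies just downstream to aid nuclear import of the viral genome. A second expression unit uses the EF-1α core promoter with its intron A to express puromycin N-acetyltransferase, allowing puromycin selection of transduced mammalian cells. A WPRE enhances transcript expression, and the cassette ends in a self-inactivating ΔU3 3' LTR followed by an SV40 polyadenylation signal.

The plasmid does not encode Cas9, so it is intended for use with a separate Cas9 lentivector or in cells that already express Cas9, typically for knockout of EPHB3. The guide belongs to a human kinome gRNA collection based on optimized sgRNA design rules.
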