Features (pLannotate 1.2.2; 29 found; start..end, strand, type, name):
     14..80      +  CDS            small t antigen (fragment): SV40 (simian virus 40) small t antigen
    106..317     +  promoter       EF-1α core promoter: core promoter for human elongation factor EF-1α
    318..1256    +  intron         EF-1α intron A: intron upstream of the start codon of human EF-1α
   1278..1877    +  CDS            PuroR (fragment): puromycin N-acetyltransferase; pac from Streptomyces; confers resistance to puromycin
   1893..2481    +  misc_feature   WPRE: woodchuck hepatitis virus posttranscriptional regulatory element
   2532..2551    +  misc_feature   cPPT/CTS (fragment): central polypurine tract and central termination sequence of HIV-1
   2553..2786    +  LTR            3' LTR (ΔU3): self-inactivating 3' long terminal repeat (LTR) from HIV-1
   2864..2985    +  polyA_signal   SV40 poly(A) signal: SV40 polyadenylation signal
   3025..3160    +  rep_origin     SV40 ori: SV40 origin of replication
   3181..3199    -  promoter       T7 promoter: promoter for bacteriophage T7 RNA polymerase
   3207..3362    +  CDS            lacZα (fragment): LacZα fragment of β-galactosidase; lacZ fragment
   3367..3795    +  rep_origin     f1 ori (sequence partly withheld): f1 bacteriophage origin of replication; arrow indicates direction of (+) strand synthesis
   3848..3952    +  promoter       AmpR promoter: bla
   3953..4813    +  CDS            AmpR: β-lactamase; bla; confers resistance to ampicillin, carbenicillin, and related antibiotics
   4984..5572    +  rep_origin     ori: high-copy-number ColE1/pMB1/pBR322/pUC origin of replication
   5755..5847    +  CDS            lacI (fragment): lac repressor; lacI; The lac repressor binds to the lac operator to inhibit transcription in E. coli. This inhibition can be relieved by adding lactose or isopropyl-β-D-thiogalactopyranoside (IPTG).
   5860..5881    +  protein_bind   CAP binding site: CAP binding activates transcription in the presence of cAMP. E. coli catabolite activator protein
   5896..5926    +  promoter       lac promoter: promoter for the E. coli lac operon
   5934..5950    +  protein_bind   lac operator: The lac repressor binds to the lac operator to inhibit transcription in E. coli. This inhibition can be relieved by adding lactose or isopropyl-β-D-thiogalactopyranoside (IPTG). lac repressor encoded by lacI
   5995..6013    +  promoter       T3 promoter: promoter for bacteriophage T3 RNA polymerase
   6041..6267    +  promoter       RSV promoter: Rous sarcoma virus enhancer/promoter
   6268..6448    +  LTR            5' LTR (truncated): truncated 5' long terminal repeat (LTR) from HIV-1
   6495..6620    +  misc_feature   HIV-1 Ψ: packaging signal of human immunodeficiency virus type 1
   6604..6967    +  CDS            HIV-1 gag (fragment): gag protein from human immunodeficiency virus 1; gag
   7113..7346    +  misc_feature   RRE: The Rev response element (RRE) of HIV-1 allows for Rev-dependent mRNA export from the nucleus to the cytoplasm.
   7723..7749    +  CDS            Rev (fragment): human immunodeficiency virus 1 (HIV-1) Rev protein; rev; enhances nuclear export of unspliced and incompletely spliced viral mRNAs
   7753..7993    +  promoter       U6 promoter: RNA polymerase III promoter for human U6 snRNA
   8023..8098    +  misc_RNA       gRNA scaffold: guide RNA scaffold for the Streptococcus pyogenes CRISPR/Cas9 system
   8154..8271    +  misc_feature   cPPT/CTS: central polypurine tract and central termination sequence of HIV-1
>Addgene plasmid #75945 | EPHB3 gRNA (BRDN0001146280) | addgene full sequence | sequence record 184878 | Addgene Assembled Sequence
CCCGGGTGCAAAGATGGATAAAGTTTTAAACAGAGAGGAATCTTTGCAGCTAATGGACCTTCTAGGTCTT
GAAAGGAGTGGGAATTGGCTCCGGTGCCCGTCAGTGGGCAGAGCGCACATCGCCCACAGTCCCCGAGAAG
TTGGGGGGAGGGGTCGGCAATTGATCCGGTGCCTAGAGAAGGTGGCGCGGGGTAAACTGGGAAAGTGATG
TCGTGTACTGGCTCCGCCTTTTTCCCGAGGGTGGGGGAGAACCGTATATAAGTGCAGTAGTCGCCGTGAA
CGTTCTTTTTCGCAACGGGTTTGCCGCCAGAACACAGGTAAGTGCCGTGTGTGGTTCCCGCGGGCCTGGC
CTCTTTACGGGTTATGGCCCTTGCGTGCCTTGAATTACTTCCACCTGGCTGCAGTACGTGATTCTTGATC
CCGAGCTTCGGGTTGGAAGTGGGTGGGAGAGTTCGAGGCCTTGCGCTTAAGGAGCCCCTTCGCCTCGTGC
TTGAGTTGAGGCCTGGCCTGGGCGCTGGGGCCGCCGCGTGCGAATCTGGTGGCACCTTCGCGCCTGTCTC
GCTGCTTTCGATAAGTCTCTAGCCATTTAAAATTTTTGATGACCTGCTGCGACGCTTTTTTTCTGGCAAG
ATAGTCTTGTAAATGCGGGCCAAGATCTGCACACTGGTATTTCGGTTTTTGGGGCCGCGGGCGGCGACGG
GGCCCGTGCGTCCCAGCGCACATGTTCGGCGAGGCGGGGCCTGCGAGCGCGGCCACCGAGAATCGGACGG
GGGTAGTCTCAAGCTGGCCGGCCTGCTCTGGTGCCTGGCCTCGCGCCGCCGTGTATCGCCCCGCCCTGGG
CGGCAAGGCTGGCCCGGTCGGCACCAGTTGCGTGAGCGGAAAGATGGCCGCTTCCCGGCCCTGCTGCAGG
GAGCTCAAAATGGAGGACGCGGCGCTCGGGAGAGCGGGCGGGTGAGTCACCCACACAAAGGAAAAGGGCC
TTTCCGTCCTCAGCCGTCGCTTCATGTGACTCCACGGAGTACCGGGCGCCGTCCAGGCACCTCGATTAGT
TCTCGAGCTTTTGGAGTACGTCGTCTTTAGGTTGGGGGGAGGGGTTTTATGCGATGGAGTTTCCCCACAC
TGAGTGGGTGGAGACTGAAGTTAGGCCAGCTTGGCACTTGATGTAATTCTCCTTGGAATTTGCCCTTTTT
GAGTTTGGATCTTGGTTCATTCTCAAGCCTCAGACAGTGGTTCAAAGTTTTTTTCTTCCATTTCAGGTGT
CGTGACGTACGGCCACCATGACCGAGTACAAGCCCACGGTGCGCCTCGCCACCCGCGACGACGTCCCCAG
GGCCGTACGCACCCTCGCCGCCGCGTTCGCCGACTACCCCGCCACGCGCCACACCGTCGATCCGGACCGC
CACATCGAGCGGGTCACCGAGCTGCAAGAACTCTTCCTCACGCGCGTCGGGCTCGACATCGGCAAGGTGT
GGGTCGCGGACGACGGCGCCGCCGTGGCGGTCTGGACCACGCCGGAGAGCGTCGAAGCGGGGGCGGTGTT
CGCCGAGATCGGCCCGCGCATGGCCGAGTTGAGCGGTTCCCGGCTGGCCGCGCAGCAACAGATGGAAGGC
CTCCTGGCGCCGCACCGGCCCAAGGAGCCCGCGTGGTTCCTGGCCACCGTCGGAGTCTCGCCCGACCACC
AGGGCAAGGGTCTGGGCAGCGCCGTCGTGCTCCCCGGAGTGGAGGCGGCCGAGCGCGCCGGGGTGCCCGC
CTTCCTGGAGACCTCCGCGCCCCGCAACCTCCCCTTCTACGAGCGGCTCGGCTTCACCGTCACCGCCGAC
GTCGAGGTGCCCGAAGGACCGCGCACCTGGTGCATGACCCGCAAGCCCGGTGCCTGAACGCGTTAAGTCG
ACAATCAACCTCTGGATTACAAAATTTGTGAAAGATTGACTGGTATTCTTAACTATGTTGCTCCTTTTAC
GCTATGTGGATACGCTGCTTTAATGCCTTTGTATCATGCTATTGCTTCCCGTATGGCTTTCATTTTCTCC
TCCTTGTATAAATCCTGGTTGCTGTCTCTTTATGAGGAGTTGTGGCCCGTTGTCAGGCAACGTGGCGTGG
TGTGCACTGTGTTTGCTGACGCAACCCCCACTGGTTGGGGCATTGCCACCACCTGTCAGCTCCTTTCCGG
GACTTTCGCTTTCCCCCTCCCTATTGCCACGGCGGAACTCATCGCCGCCTGCCTTGCCCGCTGCTGGACA
GGGGCTCGGCTGTTGGGCACTGACAATTCCGTGGTGTTGTCGGGGAAATCATCGTCCTTTCCTTGGCTGC
TCGCCTGTGTTGCCACCTGGATTCTGCGCGGGACGTCCTTCTGCTACGTCCCTTCGGCCCTCAATCCAGC
GGACCTTCCTTCCCGCGGCCTGCTGCCGGCTCTGCGGCCTCTTCCGCGTCTTCGCCTTCGCCCTCAGACG
AGTCGGATCTCCCTTTGGGCCGCCTCCCCGCGTCGACTTTAAGACCAATGACTTACAAGGCAGCTGTAGA
TCTTAGCCACTTTTTAAAAGAAAAGGGGGGACTGGAAGGGCTAATTCACTCCCAACGAAGACAAGATCTG
CTTTTTGCTTGTACTGGGTCTCTCTGGTTAGACCAGATCTGAGCCTGGGAGCTCTCTGGCTAACTAGGGA
ACCCACTGCTTAAGCCTCAATAAAGCTTGCCTTGAGTGCTTCAAGTAGTGTGTGCCCGTCTGTTGTGTGA
CTCTGGTAACTAGAGATCCCTCAGACCCTTTTAGTCAGTGTGGAAAATCTCTAGCAGTACGTATAGTAGT
TCATGTCATCTTATTATTCAGTATTTATAACTTGCAAAGAAATGAATATCAGAGAGTGAGAGGAACTTGT
TTATTGCAGCTTATAATGGTTACAAATAAAGCAATAGCATCACAAATTTCACAAATAAAGCATTTTTTTC
ACTGCATTCTAGTTGTGGTTTGTCCAAACTCATCAATGTATCTTATCATGTCTGGCTCTAGCTATCCCGC
CCCTAACTCCGCCCATCCCGCCCCTAACTCCGCCCAGTTCCGCCCATTCTCCGCCCCATGGCTGACTAAT
TTTTTTTATTTATGCAGAGGCCGAGGCCGCCTCGGCCTCTGAGCTATTCCAGAAGTAGTGAGGAGGCTTT
TTTGGAGGCCTAGGGACGTACCCAATTCGCCCTATAGTGAGTCGTATTACGCGCGCTCACTGGCCGTCGT
TTTACAACGTCGTGACTGGGAAAACCCTGGCGTTACCCAACTTAATCGCCTTGCAGCACATCCCCCTTTC
GCCAGCTGGCGTAATAGCGAAGAGGCCCGCACCGATCGCCCTTCCCAACAGTTGCGCAGCCTGAATGGCG
AATGGG
[124 nt withheld, positions 3367-3490]
C
[91 nt withheld, positions 3492-3582]
A
[49 nt withheld, positions 3584-3632]
CCTTTGACGTTGGAGTCCACGTTCTTT
[37 nt withheld, positions 3660-3696]
ACCCTATCTCGGTCTATTCTTTTGATTTATAAGGGATTTTGCCGATTTCGGCCTATTGGTTAAAAAATGA
GCTGATTTAACAAAAATTTAACGCGAATTTTAACAAAATATTAACGCTTACAATTTAGGTGGCACTTTTC
GGGGAAATGTGCGCGGAACCCCTATTTGTTTATTTTTCTAAATACATTCAAATATGTATCCGCTCATGAG
ACAATAACCCTGATAAATGCTTCAATAATATTGAAAAAGGAAGAGTATGAGTATTCAACATTTCCGTGTC
GCCCTTATTCCCTTTTTTGCGGCATTTTGCCTTCCTGTTTTTGCTCACCCAGAAACGCTGGTGAAAGTAA
AAGATGCTGAAGATCAGTTGGGTGCACGAGTGGGTTACATCGAACTGGATCTCAACAGCGGTAAGATCCT
TGAGAGTTTTCGCCCCGAAGAACGTTTTCCAATGATGAGCACTTTTAAAGTTCTGCTATGTGGCGCGGTA
TTATCCCGTATTGACGCCGGGCAAGAGCAACTCGGTCGCCGCATACACTATTCTCAGAATGACTTGGTTG
AGTACTCACCAGTCACAGAAAAGCATCTTACGGATGGCATGACAGTAAGAGAATTATGCAGTGCTGCCAT
AACCATGAGTGATAACACTGCGGCCAACTTACTTCTGACAACGATCGGAGGACCGAAGGAGCTAACCGCT
TTTTTGCACAACATGGGGGATCATGTAACTCGCCTTGATCGTTGGGAACCGGAGCTGAATGAAGCCATAC
CAAACGACGAGCGTGACACCACGATGCCTGTAGCAATGGCAACAACGTTGCGCAAACTATTAACTGGCGA
ACTACTTACTCTAGCTTCCCGGCAACAATTAATAGACTGGATGGAGGCGGATAAAGTTGCAGGACCACTT
CTGCGCTCGGCCCTTCCGGCTGGCTGGTTTATTGCTGATAAATCTGGAGCCGGTGAGCGTGGGTCTCGCG
GTATCATTGCAGCACTGGGGCCAGATGGTAAGCCCTCCCGTATCGTAGTTATCTACACGACGGGGAGTCA
GGCAACTATGGATGAACGAAATAGACAGATCGCTGAGATAGGTGCCTCACTGATTAAGCATTGGTAACTG
TCAGACCAAGTTTACTCATATATACTTTAGATTGATTTAAAACTTCATTTTTAATTTAAAAGGATCTAGG
TGAAGATCCTTTTTGATAATCTCATGACCAAAATCCCTTAACGTGAGTTTTCGTTCCACTGAGCGTCAGA
CCCCGTAGAAAAGATCAAAGGATCTTCTTGAGATCCTTTTTTTCTGCGCGTAATCTGCTGCTTGCAAACA
AAAAAACCACCGCTACCAGCGGTGGTTTGTTTGCCGGATCAAGAGCTACCAACTCTTTTTCCGAAGGTAA
CTGGCTTCAGCAGAGCGCAGATACCAAATACTGTTCTTCTAGTGTAGCCGTAGTTAGGCCACCACTTCAA
GAACTCTGTAGCACCGCCTACATACCTCGCTCTGCTAATCCTGTTACCAGTGGCTGCTGCCAGTGGCGAT
AAGTCGTGTCTTACCGGGTTGGACTCAAGACGATAGTTACCGGATAAGGCGCAGCGGTCGGGCTGAACGG
GGGGTTCGTGCACACAGCCCAGCTTGGAGCGAACGACCTACACCGAACTGAGATACCTACAGCGTGAGCT
ATGAGAAAGCGCCACGCTTCCCGAAGGGAGAAAGGCGGACAGGTATCCGGTAAGCGGCAGGGTCGGAACA
GGAGAGCGCACGAGGGAGCTTCCAGGGGGAAACGCCTGGTATCTTTATAGTCCTGTCGGGTTTCGCCACC
TCTGACTTGAGCGTCGATTTTTGTGATGCTCGTCAGGGGGGCGGAGCCTATGGAAAAACGCCAGCAACGC
GGCCTTTTTACGGTTCCTGGCCTTTTGCTGGCCTTTTGCTCACATGTTCTTTCCTGCGTTATCCCCTGAT
TCTGTGGATAACCGTATTACCGCCTTTGAGTGAGCTGATACCGCTCGCCGCAGCCGAACGACCGAGCGCA
GCGAGTCAGTGAGCGAGGAAGCGGAAGAGCGCCCAATACGCAAACCGCCTCTCCCCGCGCGTTGGCCGAT
TCATTAATGCAGCTGGCACGACAGGTTTCCCGACTGGAAAGCGGGCAGTGAGCGCAACGCAATTAATGTG
AGTTAGCTCACTCATTAGGCACCCCAGGCTTTACACTTTATGCTTCCGGCTCGTATGTTGTGTGGAATTG
TGAGCGGATAACAATTTCACACAGGAAACAGCTATGACCATGATTACGCCAAGCGCGCAATTAACCCTCA
CTAAAGGGAACAAAAGCTGGAGCTGCAAGCTTAATGTAGTCTTATGCAATACTCTTGTAGTCTTGCAACA
TGGTAACGATGAGTTAGCAACATGCCTTACAAGGAGAGAAAAAGCACCGTGCATGCCGATTGGTGGAAGT
AAGGTGGTACGATCGTGCCTTATTAGGAAGGCAACAGACGGGTCTGACATGGATTGGACGAACCACTGAA
TTGCCGCATTGCAGAGATATTGTATTTAAGTGCCTAGCTCGATACATAAACGGGTCTCTCTGGTTAGACC
AGATCTGAGCCTGGGAGCTCTCTGGCTAACTAGGGAACCCACTGCTTAAGCCTCAATAAAGCTTGCCTTG
AGTGCTTCAAGTAGTGTGTGCCCGTCTGTTGTGTGACTCTGGTAACTAGAGATCCCTCAGACCCTTTTAG
TCAGTGTGGAAAATCTCTAGCAGTGGCGCCCGAACAGGGACTTGAAAGCGAAAGGGAAACCAGAGGAGCT
CTCTCGACGCAGGACTCGGCTTGCTGAAGCGCGCACGGCAAGAGGCGAGGGGCGGCGACTGGTGAGTACG
CCAAAAATTTTGACTAGCGGAGGCTAGAAGGAGAGAGATGGGTGCGAGAGCGTCAGTATTAAGCGGGGGA
GAATTAGATCGCGATGGGAAAAAATTCGGTTAAGGCCAGGGGGAAAGAAAAAATATAAATTAAAACATAT
AGTATGGGCAAGCAGGGAGCTAGAACGATTCGCAGTTAATCCTGGCCTGTTAGAAACATCAGAAGGCTGT
AGACAAATACTGGGACAGCTACAACCATCCCTTCAGACAGGATCAGAAGAACTTAGATCATTATATAATA
CAGTAGCAACCCTCTATTGTGTGCATCAAAGGATAGAGATAAAAGACACCAAGGAAGCTTTAGACAAGAT
AGAGGAAGAGCAAAACAAAAGTAAGACCACCGCACAGCAAGCGGCCGCTGATCTTCAGACCTGGAGGAGG
AGATATGAGGGACAATTGGAGAAGTGAATTATATAAATATAAAGTAGTAAAAATTGAACCATTAGGAGTA
GCACCCACCAAGGCAAAGAGAAGAGTGGTGCAGAGAGAAAAAAGAGCAGTGGGAATAGGAGCTTTGTTCC
TTGGGTTCTTGGGAGCAGCAGGAAGCACTATGGGCGCAGCGTCAATGACGCTGACGGTACAGGCCAGACA
ATTATTGTCTGGTATAGTGCAGCAGCAGAACAATTTGCTGAGGGCTATTGAGGCGCAACAGCATCTGTTG
CAACTCACAGTCTGGGGCATCAAGCAGCTCCAGGCAAGAATCCTGGCTGTGGAAAGATACCTAAAGGATC
AACAGCTCCTGGGGATTTGGGGTTGCTCTGGAAAACTCATTTGCACCACTGCTGTGCCTTGGAATGCTAG
TTGGAGTAATAAATCTCTGGAACAGATTTGGAATCACACGACCTGGATGGAGTGGGACAGAGAAATTAAC
AATTACACAAGCTTAATACACTCCTTAATTGAAGAATCGCAAAACCAGCAAGAAAAGAATGAACAAGAAT
TATTGGAATTAGATAAATGGGCAAGTTTGTGGAATTGGTTTAACATAACAAATTGGCTGTGGTATATAAA
ATTATTCATAATGATAGTAGGAGGCTTGGTAGGTTTAAGAATAGTTTTTGCTGTACTTTCTATAGTGAAT
AGAGTTAGGCAGGGATATTCACCATTATCGTTTCAGACCCACCTCCCAACCCCGAGGGGACCCAGAGAGG
GCCTATTTCCCATGATTCCTTCATATTTGCATATACGATACAAGGCTGTTAGAGAGATAATTAGAATTAA
TTTGACTGTAAACACAAAGATATTAGTACAAAATACGTGACGTAGAAAGTAATAATTTCTTGGGTAGTTT
GCAGTTTTAAAATTATGTTTTAAAATGGACTATCATATGCTTACCGTAACTTGAAAGTATTTCGATTTCT
TGGCTTTATATATCTTGTGGAAAGGACGAAACACCGCTGTAGCGGAGCCCACGATGGTTTTAGAGCTAGA
AATAGCAAGTTAAAATAAGGCTAGTCCGTTATCAACTTGAAAAAGTGGCACCGAGTCGGTGCTTTTTTAA
GCTTGGCGTAACTAGATCTTGAGACAAATGGCAGTATTCATCCACAATTTTAAAAGAAAAGGGGGGATTG
GGGGGTACAGTGCAGGGGAAAGAATAGTAGACATAATAGCAACAGACATACAAACTAAAGAATTACAAAA
ACAAATTACAAAAATTCAAAATTTTCGGGTTTATTACAGGGACAGCAGAGATCCACTTTGGCGCCGGCTC
GAGGGGG
