>Addgene plasmid #75945 | EPHB3 gRNA (BRDN0001146280) | depositor partial sequence | sequence record 143405 | Target Sequence
CTGTAGCGGAGCCCACGATG
