>Addgene plasmid #75945 | EPHB3 gRNA (BRDN0001146280) | addgene partial sequence | sequence record 184877 | hU6-F
ATACGTGACGTAGAAAGTAATAATTTCTTGGGTAGTTTGCAGTTTTAAAATTATGTTTTAAAATGGACTA
TCATATGCTTACCGTAACTTGAAAGTATTTCGATTTCTTGGCTTTATATATCTTGTGGAAAGGACGAAAC
ACCGCTGTAGCGGAGCCCACGATGGTTTTAGAGCTAGAAATAGCAAGTTAAAATAAGGCTAGTCCGTTAT
CAACTTGAAAAAGTGGCACCGAGTCGGTGCTTTTTTAAGCTTGGCGTAACTAGATCTTGAGACAAATGGC
AGTATTCATCCACAATTTTAAAAGAAAAGGGGGGATTGGGGGGTACAGTGCAGGGGAAAGAATAGTAGAC
ATAATAGCAACAGACATACAAACTAAAGAATTACAAAAACAAATTACAAAAATTCAAAATTTTCGGGTTT
ATTACAGGGACAGCAGAGATCCACTTTGGCGCCGGCTCGAGGGGGCCCGGGTGCAAAGATGGATAAAGTT
TTAAACAGAGAGGAATCTTTGCAGCTAATGGACCTTCTAGGTCTTGAAAGGAGTGGGAATTGGCTCCGGT
GCCCGTCAGT
